>Addgene plasmid #172094 | VHACg/pDONR221 | addgene full sequence | sequence record 345740 | Addgene NGS Result
CTTTCCTGCGTTATCCCCTGATTCTGTGGATAACCGTATTACCGCCTTTGAGTGAGCTGATACCGCTCGC
CGCAGCCGAACGACCGAGCGCAGCGAGTCAGTGAGCGAGGAAGCGGAAGAGCGCCCAATACGCAAACCGC
CTCTCCCCGCGCGTTGGCCGATTCATTAATGCAGCTGGCACGACAGGTTTCCCGACTGGAAAGCGGGCAG
TGAGCGCAACGCAATTAATACGCGTACCGCTAGCCAGGAAGAGTTTGTAGAAACGCAAAAAGGCCATCCG
TCAGGATGGCCTTCTGCTTAGTTTGATGCCTGGCAGTTTATGGCGGGCGTCCTGCCCGCCACCCTCCGGG
CCGTTGCTTCACAACGTTCAAATCCGCTCCCGGCGGATTTGTCCTACTCAGGAGAGCGTTCACCGACAAA
CAACAGATAAAACGAAAGGCCCAGTCTTCCGACTGAGCCTTTCGTTTTATTTGATGCCTGGCAGTTCCCT
ACTCTCGCGTTAACGCTAGCATGGATGTTTTCCCAGTCACGACGTTGTAAAACGACGGCCAGTCTTAAGC
TCGGGCCCCAAATAATGATTTTATTTTGACTGATAGTGACCTGTTCGTTGCAACAAATTGATGAGCAATG
CTTTTTTATAATGCCAACTTTGTACAAAAAAGCAGGCTTTAGATGAATCAATCTTCTTACTTCAGAGACT
CGCGATTTTGGTTTGAGGACGACGATTCAGAGTTAGGGCTTTGAAGCTGAATCAAAACACTCGAGCCAAT
TTAGTTTGTAACCCTAGAAGTTTTTGTAGGGTTTTACCGTCTCTGTTTTTTATTATTTGGATCTCTGAAC
ACATTTGGCCCAGTATTAGCCCATTTACCTATCTTCTCAAAATATTTGGTTCTTAACAAATTCAAGCCTA
ACCATTAGTACAATTTTAATTTTGATCTGTACATTTTCAAAAACCGGACTCGAACCAAGATCAAATTCAA
CAATTGTGGCAATTTTAATGGTCGAGTCTCCAGTGTGTATGTGGCAGTAGGAGAACGTGCCGGGGGATAT
TAAACCGGCTCAATGCTACAGTCGTACCGGTTTGTTTTTTTACTCGTTGGTATATAATTAAAACCGGTTA
TCCAATTTGACAGGCAGAGAGAAGAAGATTTGATTGAAGTACAGATCCATCGGAGAAGAAGACAGAGAGA
TTGAAGATCAATGACTTCGAGATATTGGGTGGTGTCTCTTCCAGTGAAAGACTCTGCTTCTTCGTTATGG
AATCGATTACAAGAGCAGATCTCTAAGCATTCCTTTGATACTCCAGTTTATCGGGTACTCTGATTTTTGC
TCGATTTGGTCTTATTGCAAAATTTAGCACAGATCTTATACTATCTCTTGCTACTTTCGTGTCTACGATT
CTAATTACGATCTAATTCCGTGAGTTTTGGTTTCAATTTCGCAGTTTAACATTCCTAATCTTCGTGTTGG
AACCTTAGATTCTCTACTCGCTCTCGGCGATGATCTGCTTAAGGTAAAATTCATTTGATCACTGAGTGGA
TTTTATGTTTTTGATTTTAAAATTCCTCTCTTGATTGAGAAATTTTTGAGATTTGTAGTCGAACAGCTTT
GTGGAAGGAGTTTCGCAAAAGATCAGGAGACAGATCGAAGAATTGGAGAGGATTTCTGGTGTTGAGAGCA
ACGCTCTTACAGTTGATGGAGTTCCTGTTGATTCTTATCTCACCAGGTATTTGTGATTTTCCGTCTCAGA
AGGAGTTAATTGCTAATTTGGTGGTGATCGAATTGTTAAAGAACGAAACTTTTGTTGATTGGTGGACTCA
AGGTTTGTGTGGGATGAAGCTAAGTACCCAACAATGTCACCTCTGAAGGAGGTTGTGGACAATATTCAGT
CTCAGGTTGCAAAAATTGAGGATGATCTCAAGGTATTGTAGCTTAAACCTTTTGTTTTATTGTAAAAAAA
AAGGAAGCTTCACCTTTAAGCAGAAAGATTAGCTGCATGAGACCGATGGTATAAAATTTGCAATTCGAGT
TTCTTACGATGATCAAATGAATTGCTTTGGTTCAAATGGTGGTGTTAACGACTCTGATTGCACATTTTAT
TCAGGTTCGTGTTGCTGAATATAACAATATCCGTGGTCAACTCAATGCCATTAACCGAAAGCAAAGTGGA
AGGTAATTCTTTTCTTCTCATATTTATACTATAAGAGCACACTAGAAACTGTGGGCGGTTTAGCAACAAC
AAATTTTGAAGTTTGTTTTCTCATCTATCTGATTTTTGCTTGAAGCATGATTTACCACGTGAACGTTTTA
GAATAATACAAAGTTATTTTCCAGAATATTGCTGTTGGTCTTTATCGATATCTCAGCTTTGTTTAGTATC
TTTGTGGCATTGTGGCTGATCGTCCTCCTTTTTGTCTCAGCTTAGCTGTTCGTGACCTCTCAAACTTGGT
TAAGCCAGAAGATATTGTCGAGTCCGAACATCTCGTAACTCTCCTTGCAGTTGTTCCGAAGTATTCCCAA
AAAGACTGGCTAGCATGTTATGAGACTTTGACCGATTATGTGGTAAATTTGTTGACTTGCTAGGTTTATT
GAATAGACCAGTGGTAACACTACTGGTTTGACGTACCGTGATTTTAATCAATTTATCCTAACTTGTTTCA
GGTTCCTAGGTCCTCGAAGAAATTGTTTGAGGATAATGAGTATGCCCTTTACACCGTCACTCTCTTTACT
CGTGTCGCAGATAATTTCAGGATTGCTGCTCGTGAGAAAGGATTCCAAGTGAGTATTCTGTTCAAGTTCC
TGATATTACCTCTAGAGTTACGTAGAAGTTAAAAATGATTACATGCTAGTAGGAGTGAAATTTCCTACGA
ACTGATTGTATTCATGGTGCAAGTTCAGAAATTTGGTTTAGATTCAAAGATTTGTTCATCATATATTGTA
CACCATCCTCTTCTAGGTCCGTGATTTTGAACAAAGTGTTGAAGCACAAGAGACTCGTAAACAAGAGCTA
GCAAAGTTGGTTCAGGATCAGGAAAGTTTGAGAAGCTCTCTTTTGCAGTGGTGCTACACCAGTTATGGAG
AGGTAGGTATCTACACATTGCTCTGAATAGATATTCTCTTGTAATACAATACCTGAATCTGTTTTGATCT
TCGGTCTACATCTGTAGGTTTTCAGCTCCTGGATGCATTTCTGTGCTGTGCGTACATTCGCTGAGAGCAT
TATGAGATACGGTTTACCTCCGGCGTTCTTGGTAAATTAGGACTCCAAGCTATGCTATTTTAGAGAATTC
CTCTACCCTACTATCTCCCTTACCAAATTACTTTCTCTTGTCTTTCCAGGCATGTGTCTTATCTCCGGCT
GTGAAAAGTGAAAAGAAAGTACGCTCCATTCTTGAACGCTTGTGTGATTCTACCAACAGGTATGTTAAAA
CTCTCTACCTATCTATCGCTCTAGGTGTAGGATACATGGAAGCTGTTTAACATCAACCTTCATATTGATC
TGGCGAAGAAAAATGTACTGATAGTTATGACCTTAATAACGAAAGAAATTGCAGAAGTTTGAGGAGAAAG
TCAGGAACCAAGTAAAACCAAACTTGTATTAGCATGCAATGCGTTCTTGAGGCTAAATCTATTAATCAGA
ACTAAGTCGCTTTAGTTAGATTCATCTATTGATGTAGTGTAGTTCGATGAGATTTCAAATTGAGCGTTTT
GGGTCTCATTGTATGAAAACAATGCAGTTTATACTGGAAAAGCGAGGAGGATGCAGGAGCCATGGCTGGT
TTAGCTGGTGACTCAGAGACACATCCTTATGTCTCCTTCACTATCAACCTTGCTCACCCAGCTTTCTTGT
ACAAAGTTGGCATTATAAGAAAGCATTGCTTATCAATTTGTTGCAACGAACAGGTCACTATCAGTCAAAA
TAAAATCATTATTTGCCATCCAGCTGATATCCCCTATAGTGAGTCGTATTACATGGTCATAGCTGTTTCC
TGGCAGCTCTGGCCCGTGTCTCAAAATCTCTGATGTTACATTGCACAAGATAAAAATATATCATCATGAA
CAATAAAACTGTCTGCTTACATAAACAGTAATACAAGGGGTGTTATGAGCCATATTCAACGGGAAACGTC
GAGGCCGCGATTAAATTCCAACATGGATGCTGATTTATATGGGTATAAATGGGCTCGCGATAATGTCGGG
CAATCAGGTGCGACAATCTATCGCTTGTATGGGAAGCCCGATGCGCCAGAGTTGTTTCTGAAACATGGCA
AAGGTAGCGTTGCCAATGATGTTACAGATGAGATGGTCAGACTAAACTGGCTGACGGAATTTATGCCTCT
TCCGACCATCAAGCATTTTATCCGTACTCCTGATGATGCATGGTTACTCACCACTGCGATCCCCGGAAAA
ACAGCATTCCAGGTATTAGAAGAATATCCTGATTCAGGTGAAAATATTGTTGATGCGCTGGCAGTGTTCC
TGCGCCGGTTGCATTCGATTCCTGTTTGTAATTGTCCTTTTAACAGCGATCGCGTATTTCGTCTCGCTCA
GGCGCAATCACGAATGAATAACGGTTTGGTTGATGCGAGTGATTTTGATGACGAGCGTAATGGCTGGCCT
GTTGAACAAGTCTGGAAAGAAATGCATAAACTTTTGCCATTCTCACCGGATTCAGTCGTCACTCATGGTG
ATTTCTCACTTGATAACCTTATTTTTGACGAGGGGAAATTAATAGGTTGTATTGATGTTGGACGAGTCGG
AATCGCAGACCGATACCAGGATCTTGCCATCCTATGGAACTGCCTCGGTGAGTTTTCTCCTTCATTACAG
AAACGGCTTTTTCAAAAATATGGTATTGATAATCCTGATATGAATAAATTGCAGTTTCATTTGATGCTCG
ATGAGTTTTTCTAATCAGAATTGGTTAATTGGTTGTAACACTGGCAGAGCATTACGCTGACTTGACGGGA
CGGCGCAAGCTCATGACCAAAATCCCTTAACGTGAGTTACGCGTCGTTCCACTGAGCGTCAGACCCCGTA
GAAAAGATCAAAGGATCTTCTTGAGATCCTTTTTTTCTGCGCGTAATCTGCTGCTTGCAAACAAAAAAAC
CACCGCTACCAGCGGTGGTTTGTTTGCCGGATCAAGAGCTACCAACTCTTTTTCCGAAGGTAACTGGCTT
CAGCAGAGCGCAGATACCAAATACTGTTCTTCTAGTGTAGCCGTAGTTAGGCCACCACTTCAAGAACTCT
GTAGCACCGCCTACATACCTCGCTCTGCTAATCCTGTTACCAGTGGCTGCTGCCAGTGGCGATAAGTCGT
GTCTTACCGGGTTGGACTCAAGACGATAGTTACCGGATAAGGCGCAGCGGTCGGGCTGAACGGGGGGTTC
GTGCACACAGCCCAGCTTGGAGCGAACGACCTACACCGAACTGAGATACCTACAGCGTGAGCTATGAGAA
AGCGCCACGCTTCCCGAAGGGAGAAAGGCGGACAGGTATCCGGTAAGCGGCAGGGTCGGAACAGGAGAGC
GCACGAGGGAGCTTCCAGGGGGAAACGCCTGGTATCTTTATAGTCCTGTCGGGTTTCGCCACCTCTGACT
TGAGCGTCGATTTTTGTGATGCTCGTCAGGGGGGCGGAGCCTATGGAAAAACGCCAGCAACGCGGCCTTT
TTACGGTTCCTGGCCTTTTGCTGGCCTTTTGCTCACATGTT
Features (pLannotate 1.2.2; 14 found; start..end, strand, type, name):
    121..213     +  CDS            lacI (fragment): lac repressor; lacI; The lac repressor binds to the lac operator to inhibit transcription in E. coli. This inhibition can be relieved by adding lactose or isopropyl-β-D-thiogalactopyranoside (IPTG).
    268..295     -  terminator     rrnB T2 terminator: transcription terminator T2 from the E. coli rrnB gene
    427..470     +  terminator     rrnB T1 terminator: Escherichia coli rrnB; transcription terminator T1 from the E. coli rrnB gene
    517..553     -  CDS            lacZα (fragment): LacZα fragment of β-galactosidase; lacZ fragment
    569..668     +  protein_bind   attL1: mutant version of attL; recombination site for the Gateway® LR reaction LR Clonase™
   1201..1314    +  CDS            VATC (fragment): VATC_HORVU - Also known as ATC. Experimental evidence at protein level: Swiss-Prot protein existence level 1. Subunit of the peripheral V1 complex of vacuolar ATPase. Subunit C is necessary for the assembly of the catalytic sector of the enzyme and is likely to have a specific function in its catalytic activity. V-ATPase is responsible for acidifying a variety of intracellular compartments in eukaryotic cells (By similarity). From Hordeum vulgare (Barley).
   1442..1513    +  CDS            VHA-C (fragment): VATC_ARATH - Also known as DET3, VATC. Experimental evidence at protein level: Swiss-Prot protein existence level 1. Subunit of the peripheral V1 complex of vacuolar ATPase. Subunit C is necessary for the assembly of the catalytic sector of the enzyme and is likely to have a specific function in its catalytic activity. V-ATPase is responsible for acidifying a variety of intracellular compartments in eukaryotic cells. From Arabidopsis thaliana (Mouse-ear cress).
   1599..1925    +  CDS            VHA-C (fragment): VATC_ARATH - Also known as DET3, VATC. Experimental evidence at protein level: Swiss-Prot protein existence level 1. Subunit of the peripheral V1 complex of vacuolar ATPase. Subunit C is necessary for the assembly of the catalytic sector of the enzyme and is likely to have a specific function in its catalytic activity. V-ATPase is responsible for acidifying a variety of intracellular compartments in eukaryotic cells. From Arabidopsis thaliana (Mouse-ear cress).
   2108..2170    +  CDS            VHA-C (fragment): VATC_ARATH - Also known as DET3, VATC. Experimental evidence at protein level: Swiss-Prot protein existence level 1. Subunit of the peripheral V1 complex of vacuolar ATPase. Subunit C is necessary for the assembly of the catalytic sector of the enzyme and is likely to have a specific function in its catalytic activity. V-ATPase is responsible for acidifying a variety of intracellular compartments in eukaryotic cells. From Arabidopsis thaliana (Mouse-ear cress).
   2419..3834    +  CDS            VHA-C: VATC_ARATH - Also known as DET3, VATC. Experimental evidence at protein level: Swiss-Prot protein existence level 1. Subunit of the peripheral V1 complex of vacuolar ATPase. Subunit C is necessary for the assembly of the catalytic sector of the enzyme and is likely to have a specific function in its catalytic activity. V-ATPase is responsible for acidifying a variety of intracellular compartments in eukaryotic cells. From Arabidopsis thaliana (Mouse-ear cress).
   3836..3935    -  protein_bind   attL2: mutant version of attL; recombination site for the Gateway® LR reaction LR Clonase™
   3953..3971    -  promoter       T7 promoter: promoter for bacteriophage T7 RNA polymerase
   4105..4914    +  CDS            KanR: aminoglycoside phosphotransferase; aph(3')-Ia; confers resistance to kanamycin in bacteria or G418 (Geneticin®) in eukaryotes
   5061..5649    +  rep_origin     ori: high-copy-number ColE1/pMB1/pBR322/pUC origin of replication
