[The description below was written by a language model from this plasmid's Addgene catalogue record and pLannotate feature annotations shown in this document.]
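Description:
VHACg/pDONR221 is a Gateway entry clone built in the Invitrogen pDONR221 backbone. It carries a genomic fragment of the Arabidopsis thaliana DET3/VHA-C gene (AT1G12840), which encodes subunit C of the peripheral V1 complex of the vacuolar H+-ATPase. The plasmid is propagated in E. coli at high copy from a ColE1/pUC-type origin and selected with kanamycin through the KanR aminoglycoside phosphotransferase gene. rrnB T1 and T2 terminators lie upstream of the cloning region and insulate the insert from read-through transcription. M13 priming sites and a T7 promoter flank the cassette for sequencing.

The insert is recorded as 3,225 bp and consists of 530 bp of native sequence upstream of the ATG, which serves as the gene's own promoter, followed by all exons and introns, with the stop codon omitted. It sits between attL1 and attL2, the products of the BP reaction. An LR reaction can therefore move the whole fragment directionally into a destination vector. Because there is no stop codon, the fragment is suited to in-frame C-terminal fusion to a tag or fluorescent protein supplied by the destination vector, expressed under native regulation in plants; the record does not name a specific downstream construct. The annotation shows the coding sequence as several separate VHA-C matches, which fits an intron-interrupted genomic sequence.

The catalogue lists a total size of 7,926 bp, whereas the sequenced record is 5,711 nt. The shorter length is what would be expected once the attP-flanked ccdB/chloramphenicol cassette of the empty donor vector has been replaced by the insert, so the catalogue figure appears to be a simple sum of backbone and insert.
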