Addgene plasmid #172094: VHACg/pDONR221
Purpose: Genomic fragment containing the upstream region and coding region of DET3/VHA-C cloned into pDONR221
Depositing lab: George Haughn. Depositing organization: University of British Columbia. Publication: ECERIFERUM11/C-TERMINAL DOMAIN PHOSPHATASE-LIKE2 Affects Secretory Trafficking. Shi L, Dean GH, Zheng H, Meents MJ, Haslam TM, Haughn GW, Kunst L. Plant Physiol. 2019 Nov;181(3):901-915. doi: 10.1104/pp.19.00722. Epub 2019 Sep 4. PubMed 31484679.
Backbone
  Vector backbone: pDONR221
  Backbone manufacturer: Invitrogen
  Backbone size w/o insert (bp): 4762
  Total vector size (bp): 7926
  Modifications to backbone: none
  Vector type: Gateway Entry vector
Growth in bacteria
  Bacterial resistance: Kanamycin, 50 μg/mL
  Growth temperature: 37°C
  Growth strain: DH5alpha
  Copy number: High Copy
Gene/Insert
  Gene/Insert name: VHA-C genomic region including 530bp upstream of the ATG, exons, introns, and no stop codon (alt name: DET3)
  Species: A. thaliana (mustard weed)
  Insert size (bp): 3225
  GenBank ID: NC_003075.7
  Entrez Gene: DET3 (a.k.a. AT1G12840, ARABIDOPSIS THALIANA VACUOLAR ATP SYNTHASE SUBUNIT C, ATVHA-C, DE-ETIOLATED 3, F13K23.9, F13K23_9, VACUOLAR ATP SYNTHASE SUBUNIT C)
  Promoter: 530bp upstream of VHA-C ATG
  Cloning method: Gateway Cloning
  Sequencing primers: 5′ M13For; 3′ M13R
Terms and licenses: Academic/Nonprofit Terms; Industry Terms
How to cite: VHACg/pDONR221 was a gift from George Haughn (Addgene plasmid # 172094 ; http://n2t.net/addgene:172094 ; RRID:Addgene_172094)
