>Addgene plasmid #172094 | VHACg/pDONR221 | depositor partial sequence | sequence record 333700 | VHA-C genomic fragment amplified with Gateway recombination sites used for BP reaction
GGGGACAAGTTTGTACAAAAAAGCAGGCTTTAGATGAATCAATCTTCTTACTTCAGAGACTCGCGATTTT
GGTTTGAGGACGACGATTCAGAGTTAGGGCTTTGAAGCTGAATCAAAACACTCGAGCCAATTTAGTTTGT
AACCCTAGAAGTTTTTGTAGGGTTTTACCGTCTCTGTTTTTTATTATTTGGATCTCTGAACACATTTGGC
CCAGTATTAGCCCATTTACCTATCTTCTCAAAATATTTGGTTCTTAACAAATTCAAGCCTAACCATTAGT
ACAATTTTAATTTTGATCTGTACATTTTCAAAAACCGGACTCGAACCAAGATCAAATTCAACAATTGTGG
CAATTTTAATGGTCGAGTCTCCAGTGTGTATGTGGCAGTAGGAGAACGTGCCGGGGGATATTAAACCGGC
TCAATGCTACAGTCGTACCGGTTTGTTTTTTTACTCGTTGGTATATAATTAAAACCGGTTATCCAATTTG
ACAGGCAGAGAGAAGAAGATTTGATTGAAGTACAGATCCATCGGAGAAGAAGACAGAGAGATTGAAGATC
AATGACTTCGAGATATTGGGTGGTGTCTCTTCCAGTGAAAGACTCTGCTTCTTCGTTATGGAATCGATTA
CAAGAGCAGATCTCTAAGCATTCCTTTGATACTCCAGTTTATCGGGTACTCTGATTTTTGCTCGATTTGG
TCTTATTGCAAAATTTAGCACAGATCTTATACTATCTCTTGCTACTTTCGTGTCTACGATTCTAATTACG
ATCTAATTCCGTGAGTTTTGGTTTCAATTTCGCAGTTTAACATTCCTAATCTTCGTGTTGGAACCTTAGA
TTCTCTACTCGCTCTCGGCGATGATCTGCTTAAGGTAAAATTCATTTGATCACTGAGTGGATTTTATGTT
TTTGATTTTAAAATTCCTCTCTTGATTGAGAAATTTTTGAGATTTGTAGTCGAACAGCTTTGTGGAAGGA
GTTTCGCAAAAGATCAGGAGACAGATCGAAGAATTGGAGAGGATTTCTGGTGTTGAGAGCAACGCTCTTA
CAGTTGATGGAGTTCCTGTTGATTCTTATCTCACCAGGTATTTGTGATTTTCCGTCTCAGAAGGAGTTAA
TTGCTAATTTGGTGGTGATCGAATTGTTAAAGAACGAAACTTTTGTTGATTGGTGGACTCAAGGTTTGTG
TGGGATGAAGCTAAGTACCCAACAATGTCACCTCTGAAGGAGGTTGTGGACAATATTCAGTCTCAGGTTG
CAAAAATTGAGGATGATCTCAAGGTATTGTAGCTTAAACCTTTTGTTTTATTGTAAAAAAAAAGGAAGCT
TCACCTTTAAGCAGAAAGATTAGCTGCATGAGACCGATGGTATAAAATTTGCAATTCGAGTTTCTTACGA
TGATCAAATGAATTGCTTTGGTTCAAATGGTGGTGTTAACGACTCTGATTGCACATTTTATTCAGGTTCG
TGTTGCTGAATATAACAATATCCGTGGTCAACTCAATGCCATTAACCGAAAGCAAAGTGGAAGGTAATTC
TTTTCTTCTCATATTTATACTATAAGAGCACACTAGAAACTGTGGGCGGTTTAGCAACAACAAATTTTGA
AGTTTGTTTTCTCATCTATCTGATTTTTGCTTGAAGCATGATTTACCACGTGAACGTTTTAGAATAATAC
AAAGTTATTTTCCAGAATATTGCTGTTGGTCTTTATCGATATCTCAGCTTTGTTTAGTATCTTTGTGGCA
TTGTGGCTGATCGTCCTCCTTTTTGTCTCAGCTTAGCTGTTCGTGACCTCTCAAACTTGGTTAAGCCAGA
AGATATTGTCGAGTCCGAACATCTCGTAACTCTCCTTGCAGTTGTTCCGAAGTATTCCCAAAAAGACTGG
CTAGCATGTTATGAGACTTTGACCGATTATGTGGTAAATTTGTTGACTTGCTAGGTTTATTGAATAGACC
AGTGGTAACACTACTGGTTTGACGTACCGTGATTTTAATCAATTTATCCTAACTTGTTTCAGGTTCCTAG
GTCCTCGAAGAAATTGTTTGAGGATAATGAGTATGCCCTTTACACCGTCACTCTCTTTACTCGTGTCGCA
GATAATTTCAGGATTGCTGCTCGTGAGAAAGGATTCCAAGTGAGTATTCTGTTCAAGTTCCTGATATTAC
CTCTAGAGTTACGTAGAAGTTAAAAATGATTACATGCTAGTAGGAGTGAAATTTCCTACGAACTGATTGT
ATTCATGGTGCAAGTTCAGAAATTTGGTTTAGATTCAAAGATTTGTTCATCATATATTGTACACCATCCT
CTTCTAGGTCCGTGATTTTGAACAAAGTGTTGAAGCACAAGAGACTCGTAAACAAGAGCTAGCAAAGTTG
GTTCAGGATCAGGAAAGTTTGAGAAGCTCTCTTTTGCAGTGGTGCTACACCAGTTATGGAGAGGTAGGTA
TCTACACATTGCTCTGAATAGATATTCTCTTGTAATACAATACCTGAATCTGTTTTGATCTTCGGTCTAC
ATCTGTAGGTTTTCAGCTCCTGGATGCATTTCTGTGCTGTGCGTACATTCGCTGAGAGCATTATGAGATA
CGGTTTACCTCCGGCGTTCTTGGTAAATTAGGACTCCAAGCTATGCTATTTTAGAGAATTCCTCTACCCT
ACTATCTCCCTTACCAAATTACTTTCTCTTGTCTTTCCAGGCATGTGTCTTATCTCCGGCTGTGAAAAGT
GAAAAGAAAGTACGCTCCATTCTTGAACGCTTGTGTGATTCTACCAACAGGTATGTTAAAACTCTCTACC
TATCTATCGCTCTAGGTGTAGGATACATGGAAGCTGTTTAACATCAACCTTCATATTGATCTGGCGAAGA
AAAATGTACTGATAGTTATGACCTTAATAACGAAAGAAATTGCAGAAGTTTGAGGAGAAAGTCAGGAACC
AAGTAAAACCAAACTTGTATTAGCATGCAATGCGTTCTTGAGGCTAAATCTATTAATCAGAACTAAGTCG
CTTTAGTTAGATTCATCTATTGATGTAGTGTAGTTCGATGAGATTTCAAATTGAGCGTTTTGGGTCTCAT
TGTATGAAAACAATGCAGTTTATACTGGAAAAGCGAGGAGGATGCAGGAGCCATGGCTGGTTTAGCTGGT
GACTCAGAGACACATCCTTATGTCTCCTTCACTATCAACCTTGCTCACCCAGCTTTCTTGTACAAAGTGG
TCCCC
